Addgene plasmid #223368: pBA1469_pTet-ECOR31Ham_hamA_E138A_K140A_Mut
Purpose: Expression of ECOR31 Hachiman mutant (HamA E138A, K140A) under the pTet promoter
Depositing lab: Jennifer Doudna. Depositing organization: University of California, Berkeley. Publication: Genome integrity sensing by the broad-spectrum Hachiman antiphage defense complex. Tuck OT, Adler BA, Armbruster EG, Lahiri A, Hu JJ, Zhou J, Pogliano J, Doudna JA. Cell. 2024 Nov 27;187(24):6914-6928.e20. doi: 10.1016/j.cell.2024.09.020. Epub 2024 Oct 11. PubMed 39395413.
Backbone
  Vector backbone: p15a
  Vector type: Bacterial Expression
Growth in bacteria
  Bacterial resistance: Chloramphenicol, 25 μg/mL
  Growth temperature: 37°C
  Growth strain: DH5alpha
  Copy number: Low Copy
Gene/Insert
  Gene/Insert name: ECOR31 Hachiman mutant (HamA E138A, K140A)
  Species: E. coli ECOR31
  Mutation: HamA E138A, K140A
Terms and licenses: Academic/Nonprofit Terms; Industry Terms: Not Available to Industry
Depositor comments: Please visit https://doi.org/10.1101/2024.02.29.582594 for bioRxiv preprint.
How to cite: pBA1469_pTet-ECOR31Ham_hamA_E138A_K140A_Mut was a gift from Jennifer Doudna (Addgene plasmid # 223368 ; http://n2t.net/addgene:223368 ; RRID:Addgene_223368)
