[The description below was written by a language model from this plasmid's Addgene catalogue record and pLannotate feature annotations shown in this document.]
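Description:
pBA1469_pTet-ECOR31Ham_hamA_E138A_K140A_Mut is a 7,261 nt bacterial expression plasmid built on a p15A backbone and selected with chloramphenicol. The feature table shows the p15A origin, which keeps copy number low to medium and is compatible with ColE1-type plasmids in the same cell. It also shows a cat gene driven by its own promoter and followed by a lambda t0 terminator fragment. Short hits to an RSF origin, the pBR322 bom region and a capTEV tag are only fragments; the tag hit spans just 18 nt and may be no more than a short histidine-type stretch.

The payload is the Hachiman antiphage defense system from E. coli strain ECOR31, carrying two alanine substitutions in HamA (E138A and K140A). Expression is controlled by a Tn10-derived Tet module. TetR is encoded on the reverse strand, next to the overlapping divergent tetR/tetA promoters. TetR holds the forward-facing pTet promoter off by binding the tet operator, and tetracycline-class inducers relieve this repression. The automated annotation does not label the Hachiman genes themselves. There is, however, an unannotated stretch of about 4.3 kb between the promoter and the lambda t0 terminator, which is where the insert would be expected to lie. An rrnB T1 terminator with adjacent 5S rRNA sequence lies beyond the end of the tetR gene, probably insulating the cassette from read-through transcription.

The record gives the purpose only as inducible expression of this HamA double mutant. It does not say what the substitutions do, but the plasmid comes from a study of how the Hachiman complex senses genome integrity, where such a mutant would plausibly be compared with the wild-type system.
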