Features (pLannotate 1.2.2; 11 found; start..end, strand, type, name):
    178..195     +  CDS            capTEV™ (fragment): composite tag for in vivo biotinylation, TEV protease cleavage, and 6xHis tagging
    302..417     +  ncRNA          5S rRNA: Accession: RF00001 - 5S ribosomal RNA
    421..467     +  terminator     rrnB T1 terminator: transcription terminator T1 from the E. coli rrnB gene
    499..1122    -  CDS            TetR: tetracycline repressor TetR; tetR from transposon Tn10; TetR binds to the tetracycline operator tetO to inhibit transcription. This inhibition can be relieved by adding tetracycline or doxycycline.
   1141..1196    +  promoter       tetR/tetA promoters: tetR; overlapping promoters for bacterial tetR and tetA
   5541..5629    -  terminator     lambda t0 terminator (fragment): transcription terminator from phage lambda
   5653..6309    -  CDS            cat: CAT_ECOLX - Experimental evidence at protein level: Swiss-Prot protein existence level 1. This enzyme is an effector of chloramphenicol resistance in bacteria. From Escherichia coli. This protein is used as a marker in many commonly used cloning vectors, such as pACYC184.
   6310..6407    -  promoter       cat promoter: promoter of the E. coli cat gene encoding chloramphenicol acetyltransferase
   6414..6440    +  misc_feature   bom (fragment): basis of mobility region from pBR322
   6539..6594    -  rep_origin     RSF ori (fragment): Plasmids containing the RSF 1030 origin of replication can be propagated in E. coli cells that contain additional plasmids with compatible origins.
   6682..7227    -  rep_origin     p15A ori: Plasmids containing the medium-copy-number p15A origin of replication can be propagated in E. coli cells that contain a second plasmid with the ColE1 origin.
>Addgene plasmid #223368 | pBA1469_pTet-ECOR31Ham_hamA_E138A_K140A_Mut | addgene full sequence | sequence record 444938 | Addgene NGS Result
AGATTTCAGTGCAATTTATCTCTTCAAATGTAGCACCTGAAGTCAGCCCCATACGATATAAGTTGTCACC
TGCCCGAACCAGAGACTTATCCTGAACTGGCCGATAATTGCAGACGAACGATGCTTGGGCCCGAACAAAA
ACTCATCTCAGAAGAGGATCTGAATAGCGCCGTCGACCATCATCATCATCATCATTGAGTTTAAACGCTC
TCCAGCTTGGGTGTTTTGGCGGATGAGAGAAGATTTTCAGCCTGATACAGATTAAATCAGAACGCAGAAG
CGGTCTGATAAAACAGAATTTGCCTGGCGGCAGTAGCGCGGTGGTCCCACCTGACCCCATGCCGAACTCA
GAAGTGAAACGCCGTAGCGCCGATGGTAGTGTGGGGTCTGCCCATGCGAGAGTAGGCAACTGCCAGGCAT
CAAATAAAACGAAAGGCTCAGTCGAAAGACTGGGCCTTTCGTTTTATCTGTTGTTTGTCGGTGAACTTCA
GCGACGTCTTAAGACCCACTTTCACATTTAAGTTGTTTTTCTAATCCGCATATGATCAATTCAAGGCCGA
ATAAGAAGGCTGGCTCTGCACCTTGGTGATCAAATAATTCGATAGCTTGTCGTAATAATGGCGGCATACT
ATCAGTAGTAGGTGTTTCCCTTTCTTCTTTAGCGACTTGATGCTCTTGATCTTCCAATACGCAACCTAAA
GTAAAATGCCCCACAGCGCTGAGTGCATATAATGCATTCTCTAGTGAAAAACCTTGTTGGCATAAAAAGG
CTAATTGATTTTCGAGAGTTTCATACTGTTTTTCTGTAGGCCGTGTACCTAAATGTACTTTTGCTCCATC
GCGATGACTTAGTAAAGCACATCTAAAACTTTTAGCGTTATTACGTAAAAAATCTTGCCAGCTTTCCCCT
TCTAAAGGGCAAAAGTGAGTATGGTGCCTATCTAACATCTCAATGGCTAAGGCGTCGAGCAAAGCCCGCT
TATTTTTTACATGCCAATACAATGTAGGCTGCTCTACACCTAGCTTCTGGGCGAGTTTACGGGTTGTTAA
ACCTTCGATTCCGACCTCATTAAGCAGCTCTAATGCGCTGTTAATCACTTTACTTTTATCTAATCTAGAC
ATCATTAATTCCTAATTTTTGTTGACACTCTATCGTTGATATAGTTATTTTACCACTCCCTATCAGTGAT
AGAGAAAAGAATTCAAAAGATCTTTTAAGAAGGAGATATACTGATGGCAAATTTCGAGGACTGGTGTGAT
TCGACAGAGCGTAATATCAGCGACCATTATTTGCAGTCAATAACGGCCAGGGATGCCGAGTGTATGTTCG
GCGTTCAGGTTATGGCCGCGCTAATACCTGAACACTATGCGTCACCAAGAAATATCGCTAACGCATTTGA
AGCTCTAGGTAAACCGGGGCTGGCGGCATACATTGCTGGAAAATTGCCTGAAACGAAACAGATTCGTTCC
GGTGATTTGGGTGAGATATTTGCAACTGAATGGATAAATGCACGTAGCAATGGCTATAAAACGCCTATAA
AAAGATTGCGCTGGAAAGATCATCGCAATATGTCGATGCGTGGTGAGGACGTCATTGGTATTTACATAGA
TCAGTCTTCTCAACAACTTTTTTTCCTTAAAACCGCGGCGGCGAGTCGCGCCAAAATGACGGGAGAGGTG
GTTTCTGAAGCCCGCGATAACTTGAATAAAGAGCAAGGGCTGCCATCTTCACATGCCCTAATGTTCATAG
CAGATCGCCTGAATGAACAGGGTGAGGAGCTTTTGGCTAAAGCGATCTTAAATGCAACGCTTCGGCAAGG
AATTGTTCCAGGATGCGTCCGGCATCTTATCTTTCTATTATCGGGCAACTCTTCAGAAACTATGCTGACC
ACTTCAATTGAAAAGTATACAGGTCAAAATAATCAGTGGGGTGTTTGTCTAAGAATTGCTCGCCATGGTG
AGTTTATTGCCGCAACTTTTGAAAAGGTGATTAGCGATGCCAGCAACAGCTGATGAAATTATCGAAGCTA
TTAAGGAAGCTTCAGCTGTAGGTTTTCGCGGGCGCCTGATTGCACGCGGGCAAGCCCGGTCGGTGATCTG
GCGAGACGGTGACTTGCCGCCGGATGCACCGGAGTTTAGCGCACTGCTCAGTCAGGACCTTCAAGGCTAT
GCTTATGCCCTAATCGATCTCGGCCTTCGTCTTCGAGAACTTAATGGAGACGACGCCTATGCGCGAATTG
CTTTTGAACAGGCCGGAACCGCACTCGAGTCGGCTATTGCTAAAGGAAAACGCGACAGCCGGGATACAGA
TTTTCACTTCGTAATGGCTGCTGCAAGCTATCACCTTGCGCATCTTTCAGCACGAGCCTATTCGTTACTC
GCAATGGTTGGTCAGGATGATAATTTTTCACCAATAGAGAGGGCTCTTACACAACTGATCCGGCGTGATT
TGCGTACTCTGCGCGATAATGCGTTGGGCTTTCGGCTCAGAGGTGATGGCAGTGACGTGAAAATTACTGA
AATCCTCCAGGCTCGCCTAAACTTGCCGCAAGACGAGAACGGTGACAGTGAGTCAGAGGAGGACATCCTT
TTTGATGGGCTTGATTTGGCACTGACTGACGCCTATATGTCGGCCATTTCTCTCTACCTTCTCGCTGTAG
AAAGGGGAGAATCACGTTTGCTTTCCAGGGCTATTGAAAAATTAAGAATTAGTCTAAGTATATGTGCTCA
GTTTAATATGCTACCCCAGTGGTGGCTAAACTTTATTACCATTCATCTGTTATCTGACCTTTGGTCAGAT
ACATTCCATGAAAGATTGCCACTGGTTCCAGTTGGTGGTGACGCTGCTGAATGGCCCGCGCTTCGGGAAC
TGTTTATTGCACTGCTTCAAAGACGACCTCGAGCCGAAATTGATCTCTGGCCATCGCAGAGAGAGGCCGC
CGGACGCTCTGTTAATGACAATGACGATTTGGTTGTTTCGTTGCCAACCAGCGCTGGAAAAACTCGTATT
GCTGAATTGTGTATTCTTCGCTGTCTGGCGGGTGGCAAGCGTGTTGTTTTCATCACCCCGCTTCGTGCGC
TTTCTGCACAAACAGAAGCCACTCTCTCCAGAACATTTGGGCCGCTTGGGAAAACAATATCAATGCTGTA
TGGCAGCATTGGCGTAAGTGGTATGGATGAGGATGCAATTCGCCAGCGTGACATCGTCGTCGCCACGCCT
GAAAAACTTGACTTTGCTCTCCGGAATGACCCGTCAATTATTAATGATGTAGGACTTTTTATTTTTGATG
AGGGGCACATGATTGGGGCCGATGAACGAGAGGTTCGGTATGAAGTTCAAATTCAACGGCTGTTGCGCAG
ACAGGATGCCGATACGCGCAGAATTGTCTGCCTCTCGGCAATTCTACCTGATGGTGAGCAACTCGATGAT
TTTGCCGGTTGGCTCCGTCGTGACAAGCCCGGAGGACCAATCAAAAATAATTGGCGACCGACCCGCTTGC
AGTTTGGCGAGGTCATATGGTCCGCTCCAGCAGGTCGGCTTAATCTCAGCGTCGGTTATGAGGCGGCTTG
GGTATCGCGTTTTATCGTCAGCAGACAACCGCCAAAGGTTAAATTACCTAATAAAAAGCAGCGAACAAAA
ATGTTTCCCTCTGATAACAAGGAGCTCTGCTTAGCGACAGCCTGGCGTCTAATTGAAGATGGACAGACCG
TACTTATCTACTGCCCACTTCGCCGGAGCGTCGAACCGTTTGCCGAGACAATTGTCGATCTGCATCAGCG
CGGACTACTGCCATCTTTATTTGATGCTGCCCCGGACATTCTGGATACGGCTATCTCGCTGGGAGAAGAA
TGGTTGGGGGCACACAGCCCGATACTTGCCTGCCTACGGTTGGGCGTGGCTCTTCATCATGGCGCATTGC
CTACGGCTTACCGCAAAGAAATCGAACGTTTGCTGCGAGATGGGGTACTTAAAGTGACGATCTCATCACC
GACGCTAGCACAAGGTCTTAATCTTTCGGCAACAGCTATCGTCATGCATTCTCTTCATCGGAATCGCGAG
CTTATCAAAGTGTCCGAGTTCAGAAACGTCATAGGCAGAGCAGGGCGCGCATATGTAGATGTTGAAGGGC
TGGTGATTTATCCAATATTCGATAAAGTAAATAAACGCCAGACTAACTGGCATACCCTCACATCTGACAC
GGGGGCCCGTGAGATGGAGAGCGGACTAATACAGCTTGTCTGTGTGTTATTGATTCGCATGCATACACGG
CTTGGTGGGGATTTAAAAGCACTCACTGAATATGTGACCAACAACGCCGTAGCGTGGGAATTTCCAGAAA
TTATGACCGAATCTCCGCAAGAAAGAGATATTGCGCAGGCCATCTGGGAAAAACAACTTTCAACGCTTGA
TACTGCTATTCTGAGCCTTCTTGGTGAGAATGATATCCCGGATGACCAGATTGAAACTGCTCTTGATGAC
ATTCTTCAGTCTTCACTTTGGCAACGCAGTTTGCAGCGTTATAGGGATGAGAATGAACGGATTTTGCTGA
AATCGGGACTCCTGTCCCGCAGCCGCTACATCTGGCAGCGCTCAACGGCAGCAGGGCGCCGGGGGTATTT
CCTGTCGGGGGTAGGACTTACAACCGGGCTACGACTTGATGCTATTGCCGCTAAGGCCAACCAACTATTG
ATTGATGCGAATGCGGCTATAATGGGCGGTGATGCCGAAGAGGCAATTGCTGCTATCACGGCGCTCGCTG
AAGAGGTCTTTACCTTCTATCCGTTTATACCCGATCCATTGCCTGGCGACTGGAGAGGTATTTTACGTTC
CTGGCTATTGGGTGAACCCATGACTAACGTCGCGAATACGCAGGCGTCTGAAACGCTTCAATTCGTCGAG
AATGGGCTGGTGTATCGACTTCCGTGGGCAATGGAGGCTATTAGGGTACGTGCAACAGCTAATGGAGACC
TCATAGGTGATACAGATACCACGCTAGACGATTATGAGTTAGGTTTTGCGGTTGCTGCTGTTGAAACAGG
TACCTTGAGCCGTTCGTCTTCACTGCTTATTCAGGCGGGTTTTAGCTCTAGGCTTGCAGCCATAAAAGTG
GTTACAGACACTACTGCCGATTTTCAATCCGGCCAGGAGCTTAGAAGGTGGCTGAACTCTGAAGAAGTGA
TAAGCCACACGGATAATCATGACTGGCCTACACCTGAAACCAGAGTGATGTGGCTGGAATTCTTGGGTAG
TCTCAGCCCCAAAGGCAGCCAGGTTTGGAGTCGTCATCGTTATAACGGAATGGTGGACTGGAGAGATACT
CCGGCAGTGATCGGCACACCATTGCAGCTTTACACTGTTGATGGTATTCATCACGTACTGGCTGATGATG
GCACTCCTCTGGGAAGTATAAATGGCAGAATTAACACAAACAGAAGAGGTCTTCTTAGAGTTGAGGTGGA
TGATGAGAATGGTCGTGCCATGTTCGATTATTTAGGACCGGACGACTTTATTTCTACCTGAAGGAGGACT
TTGGCAGGTGACCAAAAAAAAACGCCCGGCGGCAACCGAGCGTTCTGAACAAATCCAGATGGAGTTCTGA
GGTCATTACTGGATCTATCAACAGGAGTCCAAGCGAGCTCGATATCAAATTACGCCCCGCCCTGCCACTC
ATCGCAGTACTGTTGTAATTCATTAAGCATTCTGCCGACATGGAAGCCATCACAAACGGCATGATGAACC
TGAATCGCCAGCGGCATCAGCACCTTGTCGCCTTGCGTATAATATTTGCCCATGGTGAAAACGGGGGCGA
AGAAGTTGTCCATATTGGCCACGTTTAAATCAAAACTGGTGAAACTCACCCAGGGATTGGCTGAAACGAA
AAACATATTCTCAATAAACCCTTTAGGGAAATAGGCCAGGTTTTCACCGTAACACGCCACATCTTGCGAA
TATATGTGTAGAAACTGCCGGAAATCGTCGTGGTATTCACTCCAGAGCGATGAAAACGTTTCAGTTTGCT
CATGGAAAACGGTGTAACAAGGGTGAACACTATCCCATATCACCAGCTCACCGTCTTTCATTGCCATACG
AAATTCCGGATGAGCATTCATCAGGCGGGCAAGAATGTGAATAAAGGCCGGATAAAACTTGTGCTTATTT
TTCTTTACGGTCTTTAAAAAGGCCGTAATATCCAGCTGAACGGTCTGGTTATAGGTACATTGAGCAACTG
ACTGAAATGCCTCAAAATGTTCTTTACGATGCCATTGGGATATATCAACGGTGGTATATCCAGTGATTTT
TTTCTCCATTTTAGCTTCCTTAGCTCCTGAAAATCTCGATAACTCAAAAAATACGCCCGGTAGTGATCTT
ATTTCATTATGGTGAAAGTTGGAACCTCTTACGTGCCCGATCAAGCGCTAGCGGAGTGTATACTGGCTTA
CTATGTTGGCACTGATGAGGGTGTCAGTGAAGTGCTTCATGTGGCAGGAGAAAAAAGGCTGCACCGGTGC
GTCAGCAGAATATGTGATACAGGATATATTCCGCTTCCTCGCTCACTGACTCGCTACGCTCGGTCGTTCG
ACTGCGGCGAGCGGAAATGGCTTACGAACGGGGCGGAGATTTCCTGGAAGATGCCAGGAAGATACTTAAC
AGGGAAGTGAGAGGGCCGCGGCAAAGCCGTTTTTCCATAGGCTCCGCCCCCCTGACAAGCATCACGAAAT
CTGACGCTCAAATCAGTGGTGGCGAAACCCGACAGGACTATAAAGATACCAGGCGTTTCCCCCTGGCGGC
TCCCTCGTGCGCTCTCCTGTTCCTGCCTTTCGGTTTACCGGTGTCATTCCGCTGTTATGGCCGCGTTTGT
CTCATTCCACGCCTGACACTCAGTTCCGGGTAGGCAGTTCGCTCCAAGCTGGACTGTATGCACGAACCCC
CCGTTCAGTCCGACCGCTGCGCCTTATCCGGTAACTATCGTCTTGAGTCCAACCCGGAAAGACATGCAAA
AGCACCACTGGCAGCAGCCACTGGTAATTGATTTAGAGGAGTTAGTCTTGAAGTCATGCGCCGGTTAAGG
CTAAACTGAAAGGACAAGTTTTGGTGACTGCGCTCCTCCAAGCCAGTTACCTCGGTTCAAAGAGTTGGTA
GCTCAGAGAACCTTCGAAAAACCGCCCTGCAAGGCGGTTTTTTCGTTTTCAGAGCAAGAGATTACGCGCA
GACCAAAACGATCTCAAGAAGATCATCTTATTAATCAGATAAAATATTTCT
